>Addgene plasmid #115923 | pBS-f1(-)-TOMM20-mEGFP | addgene full sequence | sequence record 223507 | Addgene NGS Result
GGCTGCGCAACTGTTGGGAAGGGCGATCGGTGCGGGCCTCTTCGCTATTACGCCAGCTGGCGAAAGGGGG
ATGTGCTGCAAGGCGATTAAGTTGGGTAACGCCAGGGTTTTCCCAGTCACGACGTTGTAAAACGACGGCC
AGTGAATTGTAATACGACTCACTATAGGGCGAATTGGAGCTCCACCGCGGTGGCGGCCGCTCTAGAACTA
GTGGATCCGACGCGTATTGGGATGATGATAGGAAGTATTTACAGAACTTTATAGTTAGTAACTGACTGGT
TAATTTTTCAAACTGATTTTTACTCAACTGAATTAGAAAAGGACTGGAAAGAAAGTAAAGATCCCAACGA
CTTGAGGGAACAAGTTGGACAACCAAGGACTTTGTCTAAATTGTTTTTATTTAGACTAATGTGGTTCTAG
TTCTAGAGGATTCATACTGGAATCATCGGTTTAATATTACGCTATTTGAAAGGCAGCATAGTATAGTACT
TTTGGAAAATTGGCCTGAGGGTGATGTCTTTTGGAATATTTGTGAATTCACTATGAAGCCTAATTCCTTA
AAAATGACCTCCTTCACTCAATTATCAGTGTTCTTGGTTTGCCTGGGAGTGAAAAGAGATCTTAAAATCT
TTTTGGTTTTAGTTACATAATTGACTGATGTAATATTATGTAATGATGGCTGTACACAGTGTCTCATGCC
CTATAATCCTAGCACTCATTTGAGCTCAGGAGTTCAAGGCCAGCCTGGGCAACATGGTAAAACCCTGTCT
GCACCAAAAATAAAAAAAAAATTAGCCGGGCATGGTGGCATGAGTCTGTGGTTCCAGCTACTCAGGAGGC
TGAGGTGGGGGAGGATCGCTTGAGCCCAGGAGTCAGAGGTTGCAGTGAGCTGAGATTGTGCTACTGCACT
CCAGCCTGGGTTACAGAGACCCCATCTGAATTAAAAACATATATAATGTAATGATCTGCCTCCTTTGTTA
ACTTGACTTTTGAAATGGGATTGTCAGTAGTATGATCATTGTTTTCTTGGATGCCGACTGTGTGTAAAGT
GTTACATTTTGAATTAAATGTCAGAATGGGTGAACTTTACTAAGATTCAATTCTTTGAATACAAAGAGCA
TTTTATTTTGAAGTTAGAATACTAATTAAATGCTTATGACACTTTAAAAAATTATTTTTTTTTTCTTTCA
GAGAATTGTAAGTGCACAGTCCTTGGCTGAAGATGATGTGGAAGGCGGTAGCGGGGATCCACCGGTCGCC
ACCGTGAGCAAGGGCGAGGAGCTGTTCACCGGGGTGGTGCCCATCCTGGTCGAGCTGGACGGCGACGTAA
ACGGCCACAAGTTCAGCGTGTCCGGCGAGGGCGAGGGCGATGCCACCTACGGCAAGCTGACCCTGAAGTT
CATCTGCACCACCGGCAAGCTGCCCGTGCCCTGGCCCACCCTCGTGACCACCCTGACCTACGGCGTGCAG
TGCTTCAGCCGCTACCCCGACCACATGAAGCAGCACGACTTCTTCAAGTCCGCCATGCCCGAAGGCTACG
TCCAGGAGCGCACCATCTTCTTCAAGGACGACGGCAACTACAAGACCCGCGCCGAGGTGAAGTTCGAGGG
CGACACCCTGGTGAACCGCATCGAGCTGAAGGGCATCGACTTCAAGGAGGACGGCAACATCCTGGGGCAC
AAGCTGGAGTACAACTACAACAGCCACAACGTCTATATCATGGCCGACAAGCAGAAGAACGGCATCAAGG
TGAACTTCAAGATCCGCCACAACATCGAGGACGGCAGCGTGCAGCTCGCCGACCACTACCAGCAGAACAC
CCCCATCGGCGACGGCCCCGTGCTGCTGCCCGACAACCACTACCTGAGCACCCAGTCCAAGCTGAGCAAA
GACCCCAACGAGAAGCGCGATCACATGGTCCTGCTGGAGTTCGTGACCGCCGCCGGGATCACTCTCGGCA
TGGACGAGCTGTACAAGTAATGAGAAACAAATGTCAACATAATAAAATCTCAGTTAAAAATATTTTAAAA
ATTCTTGGTAGTTGAGCAGCTCTGGGGTAATAAGGGCAAATATGCTTGTTATGAACTACACTGAAATCTA
CCAAAGTTAATGTTTACTTTGTGTAGATCCATTTGTCTATTTTATTTATTTTTCCCAGTGAAAAGTGTAT
TTTGATAGAGAACTTTTCATTCTATAAATACACTATGAGTTACTAAAATATCATGGATTTTGTTTATTCC
TGAAACATAGTTACATAGTTAAACTGTACATATGACATGGCTTATGTTAAAAATACCCAGTGCTCAGTTT
TGAAAGATAGGCAAAAAAAAAAAGTATAGGAGAAACTGAAGAATGTACACTTTTTTAGAGGGCACATTTT
GCTGTAAATCTGGAAATTTGATAGACTTGACTGTGTTTGTGAAAACTGAGCATTAAAGGTTTTGATTGAT
CCTTTCTTTCCATTTAATCTCTGAGACGTAAATATGTGAGGTGTGCTGCTGTGCTGGGTTAACAGCTTCC
TTCCCTTTCTGTGTAGCAGTCTTGAAATGTTCTGTTTAAATCAGTAGGCTTAATGTGTTCTGGGTATTTA
TCTCCTTGTATTTTAAATATATGTAGTTGCAAATAGCACCAGGAATTAGATTTCTGTACACCCCTAATCT
AGCCTTGTGAGCTTCGCTAGTTAATGTGTGCTCACTTTCCCTCCATTTGTTACGTGAGAGAATGCGTCTG
CTGATCACTGAAGTGTCCCTTTTAGCTTCTGATTCATTGGGTTCTGTTGGGCATCTTTAAATCCACCTTA
ACCTGAGGAATGTATGTGGGCAACCAGGCCCTGCATTTTTTTATATTCTGAATTTTGCATGCTTGCCTGA
CTTAGTATTTCTGAATTGATGTTTTTTTTAATGGTATAACTATCTTGATTTTCACTGAAATTATATGGTT
CTGTCACTACTCTGTAAATTAATCCGAAACTTTTAAGGTATCCCAATGGCGCTTTGAGGAAGATGAACTG
AGATGTGTCAGGGTGACTTATTTCCATCATCGTCCTTAGGGGAGCTTGGGTAGGGGCAAGGCGTGTAGCT
GGGACCTAGGTCCAGACCCCTGGCTCTGCCACTGAACGGCTCAGGTGCTTTGGGCAGTTACTCCCCGGCC
TCACTTTGCACGTGTGCTTACCTAGTGGAGACAAAAGTACATACCTCGGTAGAGCGCGCACGCCTGTAAC
CCCAGGTTAACTCTCTAACCTCGAGGGGGGGCCCGGTACCAGCTTTTGTTCCCTTTAGTGAGGGTTAATT
TCGAGCTTGGCGTAATCATGGTCATAGCTGTTTCCTGTGTGAAATTGTTATCCGCTCACAATTCCACACA
ACATACGAGCCGGAAGCATAAAGTGTAAAGCCTGGGGTGCCTAATGAGTGAGCTAACTCACATTAATTGC
GTTGCGCTCACTGCCCGCTTTCCAGTCGGGAAACCTGTCGTGCCAGCTGCATTAATGAATCGGCCAACGC
GCGGGGAGAGGCGGTTTGCGTATTGGGCGCTCTTCCGCTTCCTCGCTCACTGACTCGCTGCGCTCGGTCG
TTCGGCTGCGGCGAGCGGTATCAGCTCACTCAAAGGCGGTAATACGGTTATCCACAGAATCAGGGGATAA
CGCAGGAAAGAACATGTGAGCAAAAGGCCAGCAAAAGGCCAGGAACCGTAAAAAGGCCGCGTTGCTGGCG
TTTTTCCATAGGCTCCGCCCCCCTGACGAGCATCACAAAAATCGACGCTCAAGTCAGAGGTGGCGAAACC
CGACAGGACTATAAAGATACCAGGCGTTTCCCCCTGGAAGCTCCCTCGTGCGCTCTCCTGTTCCGACCCT
GCCGCTTACCGGATACCTGTCCGCCTTTCTCCCTTCGGGAAGCGTGGCGCTTTCTCATAGCTCACGCTGT
AGGTATCTCAGTTCGGTGTAGGTCGTTCGCTCCAAGCTGGGCTGTGTGCACGAACCCCCCGTTCAGCCCG
ACCGCTGCGCCTTATCCGGTAACTATCGTCTTGAGTCCAACCCGGTAAGACACGACTTATCGCCACTGGC
AGCAGCCACTGGTAACAGGATTAGCAGAGCGAGGTATGTAGGCGGTGCTACAGAGTTCTTGAAGTGGTGG
CCTAACTACGGCTACACTAGAAGAACAGTATTTGGTATCTGCGCTCTGCTGAAGCCAGTTACCTTCGGAA
AAAGAGTTGGTAGCTCTTGATCCGGCAAACAAACCACCGCTGGTAGCGGTGGTTTTTTTGTTTGCAAGCA
GCAGATTACGCGCAGAAAAAAAGGATCTCAAGAAGATCCTTTGATCTTTTCTACGGGGTCTGACGCTCAG
TGGAACGAAAACTCACGTTAAGGGATTTTGGTCATGAGATTATCAAAAAGGATCTTCACCTAGATCCTTT
TAAATTAAAAATGAAGTTTTAAATCAATCTAAAGTATATATGAGTAAACTTGGTCTGACAGTTACCAATG
CTTAATCAGTGAGGCACCTATCTCAGCGATCTGTCTATTTCGTTCATCCATAGTTGCCTGACTCCCCGTC
GTGTAGATAACTACGATACGGGAGGGCTTACCATCTGGCCCCAGTGCTGCAATGATACCGCGAGACCCAC
GCTCACCGGCTCCAGATTTATCAGCAATAAACCAGCCAGCCGGAAGGGCCGAGCGCAGAAGTGGTCCTGC
AACTTTATCCGCCTCCATCCAGTCTATTAATTGTTGCCGGGAAGCTAGAGTAAGTAGTTCGCCAGTTAAT
AGTTTGCGCAACGTTGTTGCCATTGCTACAGGCATCGTGGTGTCACGCTCGTCGTTTGGTATGGCTTCAT
TCAGCTCCGGTTCCCAACGATCAAGGCGAGTTACATGATCCCCCATGTTGTGCAAAAAAGCGGTTAGCTC
CTTCGGTCCTCCGATCGTTGTCAGAAGTAAGTTGGCCGCAGTGTTATCACTCATGGTTATGGCAGCACTG
CATAATTCTCTTACTGTCATGCCATCCGTAAGATGCTTTTCTGTGACTGGTGAGTACTCAACCAAGTCAT
TCTGAGAATAGTGTATGCGGCGACCGAGTTGCTCTTGCCCGGCGTCAATACGGGATAATACCGCGCCACA
TAGCAGAACTTTAAAAGTGCTCATCATTGGAAAACGTTCTTCGGGGCGAAAACTCTCAAGGATCTTACCG
CTGTTGAGATCCAGTTCGATGTAACCCACTCGTGCACCCAACTGATCTTCAGCATCTTTTACTTTCACCA
GCGTTTCTGGGTGAGCAAAAACAGGAAGGCAAAATGCCGCAAAAAAGGGAATAAGGGCGACACGGAAATG
TTGAATACTCATACTCTTCCTTTTTCAATATTATTGAAGCATTTATCAGGGTTATTGTCTCATGAGCGGA
TACATATTTGAATGTATTTAGAAAAATAAACAAATAGGGGTTCCGCGCACATTTCCCCGAAAAGTGCCAC
C
[125 nt withheld, positions 5462-5586]
C
[91 nt withheld, positions 5588-5678]
A
[49 nt withheld, positions 5680-5728]
CCTTTGACGTTGGAGTCCACGTTCTTT
[37 nt withheld, positions 5756-5792]
ACCCTATCTCGGTCTATTCTTTTGATTTATAAGGGATTTTGCCGATTTCGGCCTATTGGTTAAAAAATGA
GCTGATTTAACAAAAATTTAACGCGAATTTTAACAAAATATTAACGCTTACAATTTCCCATTCGCCATTC
A
Features (pLannotate 1.2.2; 15 found; start..end, strand, type, name):
    150..168     +  promoter       T7 promoter: promoter for bacteriophage T7 RNA polymerase
    177..218     +  misc_feature   MCS (fragment): pBluescript multiple cloning site
    721..852     -  CDS            C9orf85 (fragment): CI085_HUMAN - Experimental evidence at protein level: Swiss-Prot protein existence level 1. From Homo sapiens (Human).
   1264..1980    +  CDS            mEGFP: enhanced GFP with monomerizing A206K mutation (Zacharias et al., 2002) mammalian codon-optimized
   3238..3260    +  misc_feature   MCS (fragment): pBluescript multiple cloning site
   3272..3290    -  promoter       T3 promoter: promoter for bacteriophage T3 RNA polymerase
   3335..3351    -  protein_bind   lac operator: The lac repressor binds to the lac operator to inhibit transcription in E. coli. This inhibition can be relieved by adding lactose or isopropyl-β-D-thiogalactopyranoside (IPTG). lac repressor encoded by lacI
   3359..3389    -  promoter       lac promoter: promoter for the E. coli lac operon
   3404..3425    -  protein_bind   CAP binding site: CAP binding activates transcription in the presence of cAMP. E. coli catabolite activator protein
   3438..3530    -  CDS            lacI (fragment): lac repressor; lacI; The lac repressor binds to the lac operator to inhibit transcription in E. coli. This inhibition can be relieved by adding lactose or isopropyl-β-D-thiogalactopyranoside (IPTG).
   3713..4301    -  rep_origin     ori: high-copy-number ColE1/pMB1/pBR322/pUC origin of replication
   4472..5332    -  CDS            AmpR: β-lactamase; bla; confers resistance to ampicillin, carbenicillin, and related antibiotics
   5333..5437    -  promoter       AmpR promoter: bla
   5463..5891    +  rep_origin     f1 ori (sequence partly withheld): f1 bacteriophage origin of replication; arrow indicates direction of (+) strand synthesis
   5923..147     -  CDS            lacZα (fragment) (across the origin): LacZα fragment of β-galactosidase; lacZ fragment
