[The description below was written by a language model from this plasmid's Addgene catalogue record and pLannotate feature annotations shown in this document.]
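Description:
pBS-f1(-)-TOMM20-mEGFP is a pBluescript-based phagemid of about 5.9 kb that serves as a homology-directed repair donor template for inserting EGFP at the human TOMM20 locus. It is a high-copy plasmid propagated in E. coli from a ColE1/pUC-type origin and selected through the AmpR β-lactamase gene with its own promoter. It also carries an f1 bacteriophage origin, which the record notes has been reversed relative to the parent backbone. An f1 origin allows one strand of the plasmid to be packaged as circular single-stranded DNA when helper phage functions are supplied, and its orientation determines which strand is recovered. This fits the associated work on circular single-stranded DNA donors for genome editing.

The roughly 2.7 kb human insert was assembled by Gibson cloning into the multiple cloning site, where it interrupts the lacZα fragment and is flanked by the T7 and T3 promoters and the residual lac promoter/operator elements of pBluescript. According to the record it consists of homology arms plus a fluorescent protein and is based on an earlier TOMM20-mEGFP donor plasmid. The only payload element clearly annotated is the mEGFP coding sequence, a mammalian codon-optimized EGFP with the monomerizing A206K mutation. It has more than 1 kb of largely unannotated sequence on either side, consistent with the TOMM20 homology arms. A short C9orf85 fragment called within the upstream region is probably an incidental similarity match. No mammalian promoter is annotated, so the tag would presumably depend on the endogenous locus for expression after integration. The nuclease or guide RNA used alongside the donor is not specified.
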