Addgene plasmid #115923: pBS-f1(-)-TOMM20-mEGFP
Purpose: donor to insert EGFP at the TOMM20 locus in human cells
Depositing lab: Erik Sontheimer. Publication: Efficient Homology-Directed Repair with Circular Single-Stranded DNA Donors. Iyer S, Mir A, Vega-Badillo J, Roscoe BP, Ibraheim R, Zhu LJ, Lee J, Liu P, Luk K, Mintzer E, Guo D, Soares de Brito J, Emerson CP Jr, Zamore PD, Sontheimer EJ, Wolfe SA. CRISPR J. 2022 Oct;5(5):685-701. doi: 10.1089/crispr.2022.0058. Epub 2022 Sep 7. PubMed 36070530.
Backbone
  Vector backbone: pBluescript
  Backbone size w/o insert (bp): 2960
  Total vector size (bp): 5934
  Modifications to backbone: added homology arms and a fluorescent protein. F1 orientation is reversed
  Vector type: donor template
Growth in bacteria
  Bacterial resistance: Ampicillin, 100 μg/mL
  Growth temperature: 37°C
  Growth strain: DH5alpha
  Copy number: High Copy
Gene/Insert
  Gene/Insert name: TOMM20-mEGFP
  Species: H. sapiens (human)
  Insert size (bp): 2700
  Tag / fusion protein: EGFP
  Cloning method: Gibson Cloning
  Sequencing primers: 5′ M13F; 3′ M13R
Resource information
  A portion of this plasmid was derived from a plasmid made by: Insert is based on Addgene plasmid: AICSDP-8:TOMM20-mEGFP (Plasmid #87423).
Terms and licenses: Academic/Nonprofit Terms; Industry Terms: Not Available to Industry
Depositor comments: Please visit https://www.biorxiv.org/content/10.1101/864199v1 for bioRxiv preprint.
How to cite: pBS-f1(-)-TOMM20-mEGFP was a gift from Erik Sontheimer (Addgene plasmid # 115923 ; http://n2t.net/addgene:115923 ; RRID:Addgene_115923)
